>Addgene plasmid #143604 | TFORF2743 | addgene full sequence | sequence record 400471 | Addgene NGS Result
TTAATGTAGTCTTATGCAATACTCTTGTAGTCTTGCAACATGGTAACGATGAGTTAGCAACATGCCTTAC
AAGGAGAGAAAAAGCACCGTGCATGCCGATTGGTGGAAGTAAGGTGGTACGATCGTGCCTTATTAGGAAG
GCAACAGACGGGTCTGACATGGATTGGACGAACCACTGAATTGCCGCATTGCAGAGATATTGTATTTAAG
TGCCTAGCTCGATACATAAACGGGTCTCTCTGGTTAGACCAGATCTGAGCCTGGGAGCTCTCTGGCTAAC
TAGGGAACCCACTGCTTAAGCCTCAATAAAGCTTGCCTTGAGTGCTTCAAGTAGTGTGTGCCCGTCTGTT
GTGTGACTCTGGTAACTAGAGATCCCTCAGACCCTTTTAGTCAGTGTGGAAAATCTCTAGCAGTGGCGCC
CGAACAGGGACTTGAAAGCGAAAGGGAAACCAGAGGAGCTCTCTCGACGCAGGACTCGGCTTGCTGAAGC
GCGCACGGCAAGAGGCGAGGGGCGGCGACTGGTGAGTACGCCAAAAATTTTGACTAGCGGAGGCTAGAAG
GAGAGAGATGGGTGCGAGAGCGTCAGTATTAAGCGGGGGAGAATTAGATCGCGATGGGAAAAAATTCGGT
TAAGGCCAGGGGGAAAGAAAAAATATAAATTAAAACATATAGTATGGGCAAGCAGGGAGCTAGAACGATT
CGCAGTTAATCCTGGCCTGTTAGAAACATCAGAAGGCTGTAGACAAATACTGGGACAGCTACAACCATCC
CTTCAGACAGGATCAGAAGAACTTAGATCATTATATAATACAGTAGCAACCCTCTATTGTGTGCATCAAA
GGATAGAGATAAAAGACACCAAGGAAGCTTTAGACAAGATAGAGGAAGAGCAAAACAAAAGTAAGACCAC
CGCACAGCAAGCGGCCGCTGATCTTCAGACCTGGAGGAGGAGATATGAGGGACAATTGGAGAAGTGAATT
ATATAAATATAAAGTAGTAAAAATTGAACCATTAGGAGTAGCACCCACCAAGGCAAAGAGAAGAGTGGTG
CAGAGAGAAAAAAGAGCAGTGGGAATAGGAGCTTTGTTCCTTGGGTTCTTGGGAGCAGCAGGAAGCACTA
TGGGCGCAGCGTCAATGACGCTGACGGTACAGGCCAGACAATTATTGTCTGGTATAGTGCAGCAGCAGAA
CAATTTGCTGAGGGCTATTGAGGCGCAACAGCATCTGTTGCAACTCACAGTCTGGGGCATCAAGCAGCTC
CAGGCAAGAATCCTGGCTGTGGAAAGATACCTAAAGGATCAACAGCTCCTGGGGATTTGGGGTTGCTCTG
GAAAACTCATTTGCACCACTGCTGTGCCTTGGAATGCTAGTTGGAGTAATAAATCTCTGGAACAGATTTG
GAATCACACGACCTGGATGGAGTGGGACAGAGAAATTAACAATTACACAAGCTTAATACACTCCTTAATT
GAAGAATCGCAAAACCAGCAAGAAAAGAATGAACAAGAATTATTGGAATTAGATAAATGGGCAAGTTTGT
GGAATTGGTTTAACATAACAAATTGGCTGTGGTATATAAAATTATTCATAATGATAGTAGGAGGCTTGGT
AGGTTTAAGAATAGTTTTTGCTGTACTTTCTATAGTGAATAGAGTTAGGCAGGGATATTCACCATTATCG
TTTCAGACCCACCTCCCAACCCCGAGGGGACCCATGCATTGCATCTCAATTAGTCAGCAACCAGGTGTGG
AAAGTCCCCAGGCTCCCCAGCAGGCAGAAGTATGCAAAGCATGCGTCTCAATTAGTCAGCAACCATAGTC
CCGCCCCTAACTCCGCCCATCCCGCCCCTAACTCCGCCCAGTTCCGCCCATTCTCCGCCCCATGGCTGAC
TAATTTTTTTTATTTATGCAGAGGCCGAGGCCGCCTCGGCCTCTGAGCTATTCCAGAAGTAGTGAGGAGG
CTTTTTTGGAGGCCTAGGCTTTTGCAAAAAGCTTTCTAGAGGTACCACCGGAGCTTACCATGACCGAGTA
CAAGCCCACGGTGCGCCTCGCCACCCGCGACGACGTCCCCAGGGCCGTACGCACCCTCGCCGCCGCGTTC
GCCGACTACCCCGCCACGCGCCACACCGTCGATCCGGACCGCCACATCGAGCGGGTCACCGAGCTGCAAG
AACTCTTCCTCACGCGCGTCGGGCTCGACATCGGCAAGGTGTGGGTCGCGGACGACGGCGCCGCCGTGGC
GGTCTGGACCACGCCGGAGAGCGTCGAAGCGGGGGCGGTGTTCGCCGAGATCGGCCCGCGCATGGCCGAG
TTGAGCGGTTCCCGGCTGGCCGCGCAGCAACAGATGGAAGGCCTCCTGGCGCCGCACCGGCCCAAGGAGC
CCGCGTGGTTCCTGGCCACCGTCGGCGTCTCGCCCGACCACCAGGGCAAGGGTCTGGGCAGCGCCGTCGT
GCTCCCCGGAGTGGAGGCGGCCGAGCGCGCCGGGGTGCCCGCCTTCCTGGAGACCTCCGCGCCCCGCAAC
CTCCCCTTCTACGAGCGGCTCGGCTTCACCGTCACCGCCGACGTCGAGGTGCCCGAAGGACCGCGCACCT
GGTGCATGACCCGCAAGCCCGGTGCCAGTTAACGAATTCTAGATCTTGAGACAAATGGCAGTATTCATCC
ACAATTTTAAAAGAAAAGGGGGGATTGGGGGGTACAGTGCAGGGGAAAGAATAGTAGACATAATAGCAAC
AGACATACAAACTAAAGAATTACAAAAACAAATTACAAAAATTCAAAATTTTCGGGTTTATTACAGGGAC
AGCAGAGATCCACTTTGGCGCCGGCTCGAGGCCTGCAGGTGCAAAGATGGATAAAGTTTTAAACAGAGAG
GAATCTTTGCAGCTAATGGACCTTCTAGGTCTTGAAAGGAGTGGGAATTGGCTCCGGTGCCCGTCAGTGG
GCAGAGCGCACATCGCCCACAGTCCCCGAGAAGTTGGGGGGAGGGGTCGGCAATTGAACCGGTGCCTAGA
GAAGGTGGCGCGGGGTAAACTGGGAAAGTGATGTCGTGTACTGGCTCCGCCTTTTTCCCGAGGGTGGGGG
AGAACCGTATATAAGTGCAGTAGTCGCCGTGAACGTTCTTTTTCGCAACGGGTTTGCCGCCAGAACACAG
GTAAGTGCCGTGTGTGGTTCCCGCGGGCCTGGCCTCTTTACGGGTTATGGCCCTTGCGTGCCTTGAATTA
CTTCCACCTGGCTGCAGTACGTGATTCTTGATCCCGAGCTTCGGGTTGGAAGTGGGTGGGAGAGTTCGAG
GCCTTGCGCTTAAGGAGCCCCTTCGCCTCGTGCTTGAGTTGAGGCCTGGCCTGGGCGCTGGGGCCGCCGC
GTGCGAATCTGGTGGCACCTTCGCGCCTGTCTCGCTGCTTTCGATAAGTCTCTAGCCATTTAAAATTTTT
GATGACCTGCTGCGACGCTTTTTTTCTGGCAAGATAGTCTTGTAAATGCGGGCCAAGATCTGCACACTGG
TATTTCGGTTTTTGGGGCCGCGGGCGGCGACGGGGCCCGTGCGTCCCAGCGCACATGTTCGGCGAGGCGG
GGCCTGCGAGCGCGGCCACCGAGAATCGGACGGGGGTAGTCTCAAGCTGGCCGGCCTGCTCTGGTGCCTG
GCCTCGCGCCGCCGTGTATCGCCCCGCCCTGGGCGGCAAGGCTGGCCCGGTCGGCACCAGTTGCGTGAGC
GGAAAGATGGCCGCTTCCCGGCCCTGCTGCAGGGAGCTCAAAATGGAGGACGCGGCGCTCGGGAGAGCGG
GCGGGTGAGTCACCCACACAAAGGAAAAGGGCCTTTCCGTCCTCAGCCGTCGCTTCATGTGACTCCACGG
AGTACCGGGCGCCGTCCAGGCACCTCGATTAGTTCTCGAGCTTTTGGAGTACGTCGTCTTTAGGTTGGGG
GGAGGGGTTTTATGCGATGGAGTTTCCCCACACTGAGTGGGTGGAGACTGAAGTTAGGCCAGCTTGGCAC
TTGATGTAATTCTCCTTGGAATTTGCCCTTTTTGAGTTTGGATCTTGGTTCATTCTCAAGCCTCAGACAG
TGGTTCAAAGTTTTTTTCTTCCATTTCAGGTGTCGTGAGGCTAGCACCGCCACCATGAGCTCCCCTGGCA
CCGAGAGCGCGGGAAAGAGCCTGCAGTACCGAGTGGACCACCTGCTGAGCGCCGTGGAGAATGAGCTGCA
GGCGGGCAGCGAGAAGGGCGACCCCACAGAGCGCGAACTGCGCGTGGGCCTGGAGGAGAGCGAGCTGTGG
CTGCGCTTCAAGGAGCTCACCAATGAGATGATCGTGACCAAGAACGGCAGGAGGATGTTTCCGGTGCTGA
AGGTGAACGTGTCTGGCCTGGACCCCAACGCCATGTACTCCTTCCTGCTGGACTTCGTGGCGGCGGACAA
CCACCGCTGGAAGTACGTGAACGGGGAATGGGTGCCGGGGGGCAAGCCGGAGCCGCAGGCGCCCAGCTGC
GTCTACATCCACCCCGACTCGCCCAACTTCGGGGCCCACTGGATGAAGGCTCCCGTCTCCTTCAGCAAAG
TCAAGCTCACCAACAAGCTCAACGGAGGGGGCCAGATCATGCTGAACTCCTTGCATAAGTATGAGCCTCG
AATCCACATAGTGAGAGTTGGGGGTCCACAGCGCATGATCACCAGCCACTGCTTCCCTGAGACCCAGTTC
ATAGCGGTGACTGCTTATCAGAACGAGGAGATCACAGCTCTTAAAATTAAGTACAATCCATTTGCAAAAG
CTTTCCTTGATGCAAAGGAAAGAAGTGATCACAAAGAGATGATGGAGGAACCCGGAGACAGCCAGCAACC
TGGGTACTCCCAATCCTATTCTGACAACTCACCTGCATGTTTATCCATGCTGCAATCCCATGACAATTGG
TCCAGCCTTGGAATGCCTGCCCATCCCAGCATGCTCCCCGTGAGCCACAATGCCAGCCCACCTACCAGCT
CCAGTCAGTACCCCAGCCTGTGGTCTGTGAGCAACGGCGCCGTCACCCCGGGCTCCCAGGCAGCAGCCGT
GTCCAACGGGCTGGGGGCCCAGTTCTTCCGGGGCTCCCCCGCGCACTACACACCCCTCACCCATCCGGTC
TCGGCGCCCTCTTCCTCGGGATCCCCACTGTACGAAGGGGCGGCCGCGGCCACAGACATCGTGGACAGCC
AGTACGACGCCGCAGCCCAAGGCCGCCTCATAGCCTCATGGACACCTGTGTCGCCACCTTCCATGTAGTA
ATGAACTAGTCCGTAACTTGAAAGTATTTCGATTTCTTGGCTTTATATATCTTGTGGAAAGGACGAACGG
GCCTCGCAGTATTGAGGTAGACGCGTTAAGTCGACAATCAACCTCTGGATTACAAAATTTGTGAAAGATT
GACTGGTATTCTTAACTATGTTGCTCCTTTTACGCTATGTGGATACGCTGCTTTAATGCCTTTGTATCAT
GCTATTGCTTCCCGTATGGCTTTCATTTTCTCCTCCTTGTATAAATCCTGGTTGCTGTCTCTTTATGAGG
AGTTGTGGCCCGTTGTCAGGCAACGTGGCGTGGTGTGCACTGTGTTTGCTGACGCAACCCCCACTGGTTG
GGGCATTGCCACCACCTGTCAGCTCCTTTCCGGGACTTTCGCTTTCCCCCTCCCTATTGCCACGGCGGAA
CTCATCGCCGCCTGCCTTGCCCGCTGCTGGACAGGGGCTCGGCTGTTGGGCACTGACAATTCCGTGGTGT
TGTCGGGGAAATCATCGTCCTTTCCTTGGCTGCTCGCCTGTGTTGCCACCTGGATTCTGCGCGGGACGTC
CTTCTGCTACGTCCCTTCGGCCCTCAATCCAGCGGACCTTCCTTCCCGCGGCCTGCTGCCGGCTCTGCGG
CCTCTTCCGCGTCTTCGCCTTCGCCCTCAGACGAGTCGGATCTCCCTTTGGGCCGCCTCCCCGCGTCGAC
TTTAAGACCAATGACTTACAAGGCAGCTGTAGATCTTAGCCACTTTTTAAAAGAAAAGGGGGGACTGGAA
GGGCTAATTCACTCCCAACGAAGACAAGATCTGCTTTTTGCTTGTACTGGGTCTCTCTGGTTAGACCAGA
TCTGAGCCTGGGAGCTCTCTGGCTAACTAGGGAACCCACTGCTTAAGCCTCAATAAAGCTTGCCTTGAGT
GCTTCAAGTAGTGTGTGCCCGTCTGTTGTGTGACTCTGGTAACTAGAGATCCCTCAGACCCTTTTAGTCA
GTGTGGAAAATCTCTAGCAGTACGTATAGTAGTTCATGTCATCTTATTATTCAGTATTTATAACTTGCAA
AGAAATGAATATCAGAGAGTGAGAGGAACTTGTTTATTGCAGCTTATAATGGTTACAAATAAAGCAATAG
CATCACAAATTTCACAAATAAAGCATTTTTTTCACTGCATTCTAGTTGTGGTTTGTCCAAACTCATCAAT
GTATCTTATCATGTCTGGCTCTAGCTATCCCGCCCCTAACTCCGCCCATCCCGCCCCTAACTCCGCCCAG
TTCCGCCCATTCTCCGCCCCATGGCTGACTAATTTTTTTTATTTATGCAGAGGCCGAGGCCGCCTCGGCC
TCTGAGCTATTCCAGAAGTAGTGAGGAGGCTTTTTTGGAGGCCTAGGGACGTACCCAATTCGCCCTATAG
TGAGTCGTATTACGCGCGCTCACTGGCCGTCGTTTTACAACGTCGTGACTGGGAAAACCCTGGCGTTACC
CAACTTAATCGCCTTGCAGCACATCCCCCTTTCGCCAGCTGGCGTAATAGCGAAGAGGCCCGCACCGATC
GCCCTTCCCAACAGTTGCGCAGCCTGAATGGCGAATGGG
[124 nt withheld, positions 6830-6953]
C
[91 nt withheld, positions 6955-7045]
A
[49 nt withheld, positions 7047-7095]
CCTTTGACGTTGGAGTCCACGTTCTTT
[37 nt withheld, positions 7123-7159]
ACCCTATCTCGGTCTATTCTTTTGATTTATAAGGGATTTTGCCGATTTCGGCCTATTGGTTAAAAAATGA
GCTGATTTAACAAAAATTTAACGCGAATTTTAACAAAATATTAACGCTTACAATTTAGGTGGCACTTTTC
GGGGAAATGTGCGCGGAACCCCTATTTGTTTATTTTTCTAAATACATTCAAATATGTATCCGCTCATGAG
ACAATAACCCTGATAAATGCTTCAATAATATTGAAAAAGGAAGAGTATGAGTATTCAACATTTCCGTGTC
GCCCTTATTCCCTTTTTTGCGGCATTTTGCCTTCCTGTTTTTGCTCACCCAGAAACGCTGGTGAAAGTAA
AAGATGCTGAAGATCAGTTGGGTGCACGAGTGGGTTACATCGAACTGGATCTCAACAGCGGTAAGATCCT
TGAGAGTTTTCGCCCCGAAGAACGTTTTCCAATGATGAGCACTTTTAAAGTTCTGCTATGTGGCGCGGTA
TTATCCCGTATTGACGCCGGGCAAGAGCAACTCGGTCGCCGCATACACTATTCTCAGAATGACTTGGTTG
AGTACTCACCAGTCACAGAAAAGCATCTTACGGATGGCATGACAGTAAGAGAATTATGCAGTGCTGCCAT
AACCATGAGTGATAACACTGCGGCCAACTTACTTCTGACAACGATCGGAGGACCGAAGGAGCTAACCGCT
TTTTTGCACAACATGGGGGATCATGTAACTCGCCTTGATCGTTGGGAACCGGAGCTGAATGAAGCCATAC
CAAACGACGAGCGTGACACCACGATGCCTGTAGCAATGGCAACAACGTTGCGCAAACTATTAACTGGCGA
ACTACTTACTCTAGCTTCCCGGCAACAATTAATAGACTGGATGGAGGCGGATAAAGTTGCAGGACCACTT
CTGCGCTCGGCCCTTCCGGCTGGCTGGTTTATTGCTGATAAATCTGGAGCCGGTGAGCGTGGGTCTCGCG
GTATCATTGCAGCACTGGGGCCAGATGGTAAGCCCTCCCGTATCGTAGTTATCTACACGACGGGGAGTCA
GGCAACTATGGATGAACGAAATAGACAGATCGCTGAGATAGGTGCCTCACTGATTAAGCATTGGTAACTG
TCAGACCAAGTTTACTCATATATACTTTAGATTGATTTAAAACTTCATTTTTAATTTAAAAGGATCTAGG
TGAAGATCCTTTTTGATAATCTCATGACCAAAATCCCTTAACGTGAGTTTTCGTTCCACTGAGCGTCAGA
CCCCGTAGAAAAGATCAAAGGATCTTCTTGAGATCCTTTTTTTCTGCGCGTAATCTGCTGCTTGCAAACA
AAAAAACCACCGCTACCAGCGGTGGTTTGTTTGCCGGATCAAGAGCTACCAACTCTTTTTCCGAAGGTAA
CTGGCTTCAGCAGAGCGCAGATACCAAATACTGTTCTTCTAGTGTAGCCGTAGTTAGGCCACCACTTCAA
GAACTCTGTAGCACCGCCTACATACCTCGCTCTGCTAATCCTGTTACCAGTGGCTGCTGCCAGTGGCGAT
AAGTCGTGTCTTACCGGGTTGGACTCAAGACGATAGTTACCGGATAAGGCGCAGCGGTCGGGCTGAACGG
GGGGTTCGTGCACACAGCCCAGCTTGGAGCGAACGACCTACACCGAACTGAGATACCTACAGCGTGAGCT
ATGAGAAAGCGCCACGCTTCCCGAAGGGAGAAAGGCGGACAGGTATCCGGTAAGCGGCAGGGTCGGAACA
GGAGAGCGCACGAGGGAGCTTCCAGGGGGAAACGCCTGGTATCTTTATAGTCCTGTCGGGTTTCGCCACC
TCTGACTTGAGCGTCGATTTTTGTGATGCTCGTCAGGGGGGCGGAGCCTATGGAAAAACGCCAGCAACGC
GGCCTTTTTACGGTTCCTGGCCTTTTGCTGGCCTTTTGCTCACATGTTCTTTCCTGCGTTATCCCCTGAT
TCTGTGGATAACCGTATTACCGCCTTTGAGTGAGCTGATACCGCTCGCCGCAGCCGAACGACCGAGCGCA
GCGAGTCAGTGAGCGAGGAAGCGGAAGAGCGCCCAATACGCAAACCGCCTCTCCCCGCGCGTTGGCCGAT
TCATTAATGCAGCTGGCACGACAGGTTTCCCGACTGGAAAGCGGGCAGTGAGCGCAACGCAATTAATGTG
AGTTAGCTCACTCATTAGGCACCCCAGGCTTTACACTTTATGCTTCCGGCTCGTATGTTGTGTGGAATTG
TGAGCGGATAACAATTTCACACAGGAAACAGCTATGACCATGATTACGCCAAGCGCGCAATTAACCCTCA
CTAAAGGGAACAAAAGCTGGAGCTGCAAGC
Features (pLannotate 1.2.2; 31 found; start..end, strand, type, name):
      5..231     +  promoter       RSV promoter: Rous sarcoma virus enhancer/promoter
    232..412     +  LTR            5' LTR (truncated): truncated 5' long terminal repeat (LTR) from HIV-1
    459..584     +  misc_feature   HIV-1 Ψ: packaging signal of human immunodeficiency virus type 1
    568..931     +  CDS            HIV-1 gag (fragment): gag protein from human immunodeficiency virus 1; gag
   1077..1310    +  misc_feature   RRE: The Rev response element (RRE) of HIV-1 allows for Rev-dependent mRNA export from the nucleus to the cytoplasm.
   1687..1713    +  CDS            Rev (fragment): human immunodeficiency virus 1 (HIV-1) Rev protein; rev; enhances nuclear export of unspliced and incompletely spliced viral mRNAs
   1720..1743    +  promoter       SV40 promoter (fragment): SV40 early promoter
   1744..1815    +  promoter       SV40 promoter (fragment): SV40 enhancer and early promoter
   1839..1974    +  rep_origin     SV40 ori: SV40 origin of replication
   2020..2616    +  CDS            PuroR (fragment): puromycin N-acetyltransferase; pac from Streptomyces; confers resistance to puromycin
   2665..2782    +  misc_feature   cPPT/CTS: central polypurine tract and central termination sequence of HIV-1
   2847..2913    +  CDS            small t antigen (fragment): SV40 (simian virus 40) small t antigen
   2920..4098    +  promoter       EF-1α promoter: strong constitutive promoter for human elongation factor EF-1α
   4115..5245    +  CDS            TBXT (fragment): TBXT_HUMAN - Also known as T. Experimental evidence at protein level: Swiss-Prot protein existence level 1. Involved in the transcriptional regulation of genes required for mesoderm formation and differentiation. Binds to a palindromic site (called T site) and activates gene transcription when bound to such a site. From Homo sapiens (Human).
   5261..5314    +  promoter       U6 promoter (fragment): RNA polymerase III promoter for human U6 snRNA
   5356..5944    +  misc_feature   WPRE: woodchuck hepatitis virus posttranscriptional regulatory element
   5995..6014    +  misc_feature   cPPT/CTS (fragment): central polypurine tract and central termination sequence of HIV-1
   6016..6249    +  LTR            3' LTR (ΔU3): self-inactivating 3' long terminal repeat (LTR) from HIV-1
   6327..6448    +  polyA_signal   SV40 poly(A) signal: SV40 polyadenylation signal
   6488..6623    +  rep_origin     SV40 ori: SV40 origin of replication
   6644..6662    -  promoter       T7 promoter: promoter for bacteriophage T7 RNA polymerase
   6670..6825    +  CDS            lacZα (fragment): LacZα fragment of β-galactosidase; lacZ fragment
   6830..7258    +  rep_origin     f1 ori (sequence partly withheld): f1 bacteriophage origin of replication; arrow indicates direction of (+) strand synthesis
   7311..7415    +  promoter       AmpR promoter: bla
   7416..8276    +  CDS            AmpR: β-lactamase; bla; confers resistance to ampicillin, carbenicillin, and related antibiotics
   8447..9035    +  rep_origin     ori: high-copy-number ColE1/pMB1/pBR322/pUC origin of replication
   9218..9310    +  CDS            lacI (fragment): lac repressor; lacI; The lac repressor binds to the lac operator to inhibit transcription in E. coli. This inhibition can be relieved by adding lactose or isopropyl-β-D-thiogalactopyranoside (IPTG).
   9323..9344    +  protein_bind   CAP binding site: CAP binding activates transcription in the presence of cAMP. E. coli catabolite activator protein
   9359..9389    +  promoter       lac promoter: promoter for the E. coli lac operon
   9397..9413    +  protein_bind   lac operator: The lac repressor binds to the lac operator to inhibit transcription in E. coli. This inhibition can be relieved by adding lactose or isopropyl-β-D-thiogalactopyranoside (IPTG). lac repressor encoded by lacI
   9458..9476    +  promoter       T3 promoter: promoter for bacteriophage T3 RNA polymerase
