[The description below was written by a language model from this plasmid's Addgene catalogue record and pLannotate feature annotations shown in this document.]
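Description:
TFORF2743 is a third-generation-style, self-inactivating lentiviral expression plasmid built on the pLX_TRC317 backbone and carrying the human transcription factor TBXT (also called T or Brachyury), which regulates genes needed for mesoderm formation and differentiation. It belongs to a barcoded transcription factor ORF collection in which each ORF is paired with a unique 24-bp barcode, so that the factor delivered to a cell can be identified by sequencing in pooled overexpression screens. The barcode itself is not annotated in the feature table. In bacteria the plasmid is maintained through a high-copy ColE1/pUC-type origin and ampicillin resistance (AmpR), and an f1 origin is also present. The depositor warns that recombination can occur, as is common with LTR-containing plasmids.

The viral genome is transcribed from an RSV promoter fused to a truncated HIV-1 5' LTR. This is followed by the Ψ packaging signal with a gag fragment and the RRE for Rev-dependent nuclear export. A cPPT/CTS element, which aids nuclear import of the reverse-transcribed genome, lies further downstream between the two expression cassettes. The first cassette is an SV40 early promoter driving puromycin N-acetyltransferase, which allows selection of transduced mammalian cells. The second is a strong constitutive EF-1α promoter driving the TBXT ORF. The ORF corresponds to a specific annotated transcript isoform and was made synthetically. A WPRE downstream of the ORF enhances transcript stability and expression, and the ΔU3 3' LTR inactivates the viral promoter after integration. An SV40 poly(A) signal sits outside the 3' LTR. Short annotated fragments such as U6, lacZα and lacI appear to be backbone remnants rather than functional parts. The construct is used to produce lentivirus for stable TBXT overexpression, for example in directed differentiation studies.
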