Addgene plasmid #143604: TFORF2743
Purpose: Lentiviral vector for overexpressing transcription factor ORFs with unique 24-bp barcodes. Barcodes facilitate identification of transcription factors in pooled screens.
Depositing lab: Feng Zhang. Depositing organization: Broad Institute. Publication: A transcription factor atlas of directed differentiation. Joung J, Ma S, Tay T, Geiger-Schuller KR, Kirchgatterer PC, Verdine VK, Guo B, Arias-Garcia MA, Allen WE, Singh A, Kuksenko O, Abudayyeh OO, Gootenberg JS, Fu Z, Macrae RK, Buenrostro JD, Regev A, Zhang F. Cell. 2023 Jan 5;186(1):209-229.e26. doi: 10.1016/j.cell.2022.11.026. PubMed 36608654.
Backbone
  Vector backbone: pLX_TRC317
  Backbone manufacturer: Broad Institute Genetic Perturbation Platform
  Backbone size w/o insert (bp): 8264
  Vector type: Mammalian Expression, Lentiviral
  Selectable markers: Puromycin
Growth in bacteria
  Bacterial resistance: Ampicillin, 100 μg/mL
  Growth temperature: 37°C
  Growth strain: NEB Stable
  Copy number: High Copy
Gene/Insert
  Gene/Insert name: T
  Species: H. sapiens (human)
  Insert size (bp): 1235
  Entrez Gene: TBXT (a.k.a. SAVA, T, TFT)
  Promoter: EF1a
  Cloning method: Unknown
  Sequencing primers: 5′ GGGTGGAGACTGAAGTTAGGCCAG; 3′ CACATAGCGTAAAAGGAGCAACATAG
Terms and licenses: Academic/Nonprofit Terms; Industry Terms: Not Available to Industry
Depositor comments: NM_001270484,ENST00000366871 . The transcription factor ORF portion of this plasmid was synthesized by Genewiz. Please test multiple small colonies in case of plasmid recombination. To make this collection available in a timely manner, a portion of this collection was not fully sequenced by Addgene. If an Addgene verified full plasmid sequence is not available, please contact us prior to placing an order to request the full sequence.
How to cite: TFORF2743 was a gift from Feng Zhang (Addgene plasmid # 143604 ; http://n2t.net/addgene:143604 ; RRID:Addgene_143604)
