>Addgene plasmid #143604 | TFORF2743 | depositor partial sequence | sequence record 282942 | Insert
ACCGCCACCATGAGCTCCCCTGGCACCGAGAGCGCGGGAAAGAGCCTGCAGTACCGAGTGGACCACCTGC
TGAGCGCCGTGGAGAATGAGCTGCAGGCGGGCAGCGAGAAGGGCGACCCCACAGAGCGCGAACTGCGCGT
GGGCCTGGAGGAGAGCGAGCTGTGGCTGCGCTTCAAGGAGCTCACCAATGAGATGATCGTGACCAAGAAC
GGCAGGAGGATGTTTCCGGTGCTGAAGGTGAACGTGTCTGGCCTGGACCCCAACGCCATGTACTCCTTCC
TGCTGGACTTCGTGGCGGCGGACAACCACCGCTGGAAGTACGTGAACGGGGAATGGGTGCCGGGGGGCAA
GCCGGAGCCGCAGGCGCCCAGCTGCGTCTACATCCACCCCGACTCGCCCAACTTCGGGGCCCACTGGATG
AAGGCTCCCGTCTCCTTCAGCAAAGTCAAGCTCACCAACAAGCTCAACGGAGGGGGCCAGATCATGCTGA
ACTCCTTGCATAAGTATGAGCCTCGAATCCACATAGTGAGAGTTGGGGGTCCACAGCGCATGATCACCAG
CCACTGCTTCCCTGAGACCCAGTTCATAGCGGTGACTGCTTATCAGAACGAGGAGATCACAGCTCTTAAA
ATTAAGTACAATCCATTTGCAAAAGCTTTCCTTGATGCAAAGGAAAGAAGTGATCACAAAGAGATGATGG
AGGAACCCGGAGACAGCCAGCAACCTGGGTACTCCCAATCCTATTCTGACAACTCACCTGCATGTTTATC
CATGCTGCAATCCCATGACAATTGGTCCAGCCTTGGAATGCCTGCCCATCCCAGCATGCTCCCCGTGAGC
CACAATGCCAGCCCACCTACCAGCTCCAGTCAGTACCCCAGCCTGTGGTCTGTGAGCAACGGCGCCGTCA
CCCCGGGCTCCCAGGCAGCAGCCGTGTCCAACGGGCTGGGGGCCCAGTTCTTCCGGGGCTCCCCCGCGCA
CTACACACCCCTCACCCATCCGGTCTCGGCGCCCTCTTCCTCGGGATCCCCACTGTACGAAGGGGCGGCC
GCGGCCACAGACATCGTGGACAGCCAGTACGACGCCGCAGCCCAAGGCCGCCTCATAGCCTCATGGACAC
CTGTGTCGCCACCTTCCATGTAGTAATGAACTAGTCCGTAACTTGAAAGTATTTCGATTTCTTGGCTTTA
TATATCTTGTGGAAAGGACGAACGGGCCTCGCAGTATTGAGGTAG
