>Addgene plasmid #143604 | TFORF2743 | depositor partial sequence | sequence record 282943 | Barcode
ACGGGCCTCGCAGTATTGAGGTAG
